>Addgene plasmid #147698 | pAc5.1B-EGFP-DmNot2-del393-429-W556E-dsRNAres_U | addgene full sequence | sequence record 357406 | Addgene NGS Result
CTTCAAGAATTAATTCTATATTCTAAAAACACAAATGATACTTCTAAAAAAAAATCATGAATGGCATCAA
CTCTGAATCAAATCTTTGCAGATGCACCTACTTCTCATTTCCACTGTCACATCATTTTTCCAGATCTCGC
TGCCTGTTATGTGGCCCACAAACCAAGACACGTTTTATGGCCATTAAAGCTGGCTGATCGTCGCCAAACA
CCAAATACATAATGAATATGTACACATTCGAGAAAGAAGCGATCAAAGAAGCGTCTTCGGGCGGAGTAGG
AGAATGCGGAGGAGAAGGAGAACGAGCTGATCTAGTATCTCTCCACAATCCAATGCCAACTGACCAACTG
GCCATATTCGGAGCAATTTGAAGCCAATTTCCATCGCCTGGCGATCGCTCCATTCTTGGCTATATGTTTT
TCACCGTTACCCGGGGCCATTTTCAAAGACTCGTCGGCAAGATAAGATTGTGTCACTCGCTGTCTCTCTT
CATTTGTCGAAGAATGCTGAGGAATTTCGCGATGACGTCGGCGAGTATTTTGAAGAATGAGAATAATTTG
TATTTATACGAAAATCAGTTAGTGGAATTTTCTACAAAAACATGTTATCTATAGATAATTTTGTTGCAAA
ATATGTTGACTATGACAAAGATTGTATGTATATACCTTTAATGTATTCTCATTTTCTTATGTATTTATAA
TGGCAATGATGATACTGATGATATTTTAAGATGATGCCAGACCAAAAGGCTTGAATTTCTGCGTCTTTTG
CCGAACGCAGTGCATGTGCAATTGTTGTTTTTTGGAATATTCAATTTTCGGACTGTCCGCTTTGATTTCA
GTTTCTTGGCTTATTCAAAAAGCAAAGTAAAGCCAAAAAAGCGAGATGGCAATACCAAATGCGGCAAAAC
GGTAGTGGAAGGAAAGGGGTGCGGGGCAGCGGAAGGAAGGGTGGGGCGGGGCGTGGCGGGGTCTGTGGCT
GGGCGCGACGTCACCGACGTTGGAGCCACTCCTTTGACCATGTGTGCGTGTGTGTATTATTCGTGTCTCG
CCACTCGCCGGTTGTTTTTTTCTTTTTATGCTGCGCTCTCTCTAGCGCCATCTCGCTTACGCATGCTCAA
CGCACCGCATGTTGCCGTTTCCTTTTATGCGTCATTTTGGCTCGAAATAGGCAATTATTTAAACAAAGAT
TAGTCAACGAAAACGCTAAAATAAATAAGTCTACAATATGGTTACTTATTGCCATGTGTGTGCAGCCAAC
GATAGCAACAAAAGCAACAACACAGGTGGCTTTCCCTCTTTCACTTTTTGTTTGCAAGCCGCGTGCGAGC
AAGACGGCACGACCGGCAAACGCAATTACGCTGACAAAGAGCAGACGAAGTTTTGGCGAAAAACATCAAG
GCGCCTGATACGAATGCATTTGCAATAACAATTGCGATATTTAATATTGTTTATGAAGCTGTTTGACTTC
AAAACACACAAAAAAAAAAATAAAACAAATTATTTGAAAGAGAATTAGGAATCGGACGCTTATCGTTAGG
GTAACAACAAGAAATGCTTACTGAGTCACAGCCTCTGGAAAACTGCCGCAAGCCAGAGAGAGAGAGAAAA
AGAGGGAGAGCAGCTTAGACCGCATGTGCTTGTGTGTGAGGCGTCTCTCTCTTCGTCTCTGTTGCGCAAA
CGCATAGACTGCACTGAAAAAATCGATTACCTATTTTTTATGAATGAATATTTGCACTATTACTATTCAA
AACTATTAAGATAGCAATCACATTCAATAGCCAAATACTATACCACCTGAGCGATGCAACGAAATGATCA
ATTTGAGCAAAAATGCTGCATATTTAGGACGGCATCATTATAGAAATGCTTCTTGCTGTGTACTTTTCTC
TCGTCTGGCAGCTGTTTCGCCGTTATTGTTAAAACCGGCTTAAGTTAGGTGTGTTTTCTACGACTAGTGA
ATGCCCTACTAGAAGATGTGTGTTGCACAAAATGTCCCTGGAATAACCAATTTGAAGTGCAGATAGCAGT
AAACGTAAGCTAATATGAATATTATTTAACTGTAATGTTTTAATATCGCTGGACATTACTAATAAACCCA
CTATAAACACATGTACATATGTATGTTTTGGCATACAATGAGTAGTTGGGGAAAAAATGTGTAAAAGCAC
CGTGACCATCACAGCATAAAGATAACCAGCTGAAGTATCGAATATGAGTAACCCCCAAATTGAATCACAT
GCCGCAACTGATAGGACCCATGGAAGTACACTCTTCATGGCGATATACAAGACACACACAAGCACGAACA
CCCAGTTGCGGAGGAAATTCTCCGTAAATGAAAACCCAATCGGCGAACAATTCATACCCATATATGGTAA
AAGTTTTGAACGCGACTTGAGAGCGGAGAGCATTGCGGCTGATAAGGTTTTAGCGCTAAGCGGGCTTTAT
AAAACGGGCTGCGGGACCAGTTTTCATATCACTACCGTTTGAGTTCTTGTGCTGTGTGGATACTCCTCCC
GACACAAAGCCGCTCCATCAGCCAGCAGTCGTCTAATCCAGAGACCCCGGATCGGGGTACCATCATGGTG
AGCAAGGGCGAGGAGCTGTTCACCGGGGTGGTGCCCATCCTGGTCGAGCTGGACGGCGACGTAAACGGCC
ACAAGTTCAGCGTGTCCGGCGAGGGCGAGGGCGATGCCACCTACGGCAAGCTGACCCTGAAGTTCATCTG
CACCACCGGCAAGCTGCCCGTGCCCTGGCCCACCCTCGTGACCACCCTGACCTACGGCGTGCAGTGCTTC
AGCCGCTACCCCGACCACATGAAGCAGCACGACTTCTTCAAGTCCGCCATGCCCGAAGGCTACGTCCAGG
AGCGCACCATCTTCTTCAAGGACGACGGCAACTACAAGACCCGCGCCGAGGTGAAGTTCGAGGGCGACAC
CCTGGTGAACCGCATCGAGCTGAAGGGCATCGACTTCAAGGAGGACGGCAACATCCTGGGGCACAAGCTG
GAGTACAACTACAACAGCCACAACGTCTATATCATGGCCGACAAGCAGAAGAACGGCATCAAGGTGAACT
TCAAGATCCGCCACAACATCGAGGACGGCAGCGTGCAGCTCGCCGACCACTACCAGCAGAACACCCCCAT
CGGCGACGGCCCCGTGCTGCTGCCCGACAACCACTACCTGAGCACCCAGTCCGCCCTGAGCAAAGACCCC
AACGAGAAGCGCGATCACATGGTCCTGCTGGAGTTCGTGACCGCCGCCGGGATCACTCTCGGCATGGACG
AGCTGTACAAGCCAAGCTTGATGGCGAATTTAAATTTTCAACAACCCCCGAGAAGTATAGCGAACGCGGC
GTTAGCTGGCCGGACAACAGGCGGATTCGGTGGTAGCTCCCTGGCTGGCCATGTGACGCCCACGTCGGGC
ATGTTTCAAACCGACTTCGCCAACTCCTATCCAGGAACGGCGAACTACGGACAGGCGCCGCAGCAGCAGC
AACAACAGCAGCAGCAGCCCCAACTGTCGCCGAACCGGAATGCCCAGCTGTCGGTCGGCGGACCCGCCAT
CTCGAGCGGCAACCGCAACGCCAACCTCTTCGGCCAGCGTCAGTTTGTGGAGCGGCGAGCCATGCAAGGA
TTGGGCAGTGGCCCCATGTCGAACATGGGCAACTTCATGCAGACGGGTCGCGGCGGCTACGGAACGGGCG
GAGGCGGTGGCGGTCCTTTGAATAACTTCCACGTGTTCGGCGGCGGCGGTGGTAGCGACACCTCCACGCC
TGCCCTGCTCGATCCCACGGAGTTCCCCTCCTTGACCAACGCTCGTGGACAAAATGATCAAACGTTGCCG
CAGTCCAACCCCTTGCAACCCCCCGGATCCAAGCCGTACGGAAACTTTTTCACGTCATTCGGAATGGTCA
AACAGCCCACCAGTGAACAGAGCGAATTTACCATGTCAAATGAAGATTTTCCAGCCCTTCCCGGAACGCA
GAATTCCGATGGAACGACCAATGCCGTCGGTTCCGTGGCTGGCACGGGCGGAAGCGGCGGAGCTAGCACG
GAAAATCATCTGGATGGAACCGAGAAACCCATGAACTCCATCGTCGTGTCCGGCAGTGCCTCCGGATCCT
CCGGAAGCAATGTGGGAGTCGTCGGAGGAAACGGACTGGGAGCTGTCGGATCGGGAATTGGTGGACTGGC
GGTCGGAGGAGGAGGCGGCGCGGGATCCAGTGGCGGAGGCGGCGTGGGAGGAAACGCGGCTTCCGGAGTC
GTGGGAGGTAGCCACGTTGGCTTGGTCGGATCGAATTCCGGAATCGGAGGAGTGAATTCCGTTCCGAATT
CCAACGCTATGATGGGAGTTGGAGGAGGATTGGGTTCGGGCTCCGGATCCTCAGGTTCCGGCGCCGGAGG
AGAACACTTGAATGACAACAGCTCCAATGACAAGCTCGTTAAATCCGGAGTCCAGACATCCCCGGACGGT
AAAGTGGATCTCACGGGTTTAGGCCTGAACCTGAACTCGCAGGAGAGCTTGCATACAACCTTCGCTGGCC
CCTTCGTAGCACAGCCCTGCAGAGCACAAGACGTTGAGTTCAACGTGCCACCCGAATATCTGATTAACTT
TGCGATAAGAGACAAACTAACAGCGCCGGTACTGAAAAAGCTGCAAGAAGACCTGCTCTTTTTCCTTTTT
TACACGAACATCGGCGATATGATGCAATTGATGGCAGCTGCTGAATTGCATAGTCGCGAGTGGCGATACC
ACGTGGAGGAGAAAATATGGATAACTCGAATTCCTGGCATTGATCAATATGAAAAAAATGGTACAAAAGA
GCGCGGCACCTTCTACTACTTTGATGCGCAAAGTGAGAAACGTTTGTCCAAGGTTTTCCAAATAGATCCC
GAGAAATTAGATAAATGTCCCAATATAAGTGCGTTTATGAATGGACAGTCTGTATAATCTAGAGGGCCCG
CGGTTCGAAGGTAAGCCTATCCCTAACCCTCTCCTCGGTCTCGATTCTACGCGTACCGGTCATCATCACC
ATCACCATTGAGTTTAAACCCGCTGATCAGCCTCGACTGTGCCTTCTAAGGCCTGAGCTCGCTGATCAGC
CTCGATCGAGGATCCAGACATGATAAGATACATTGATGAGTTTGGACAAACCACAACTAGAATGCAGTGA
AAAAAATGCTTTATTTGTGAAATTTGTGATGCTATTGCTTTATTTGTAACCATTATAAGCTGCAATAAAC
AAGTTAACAACAACAATTGCATTCATTTTATGTTTCAGGTTCAGGGGGAGGTGTGGGAGGTTTTTTAAAG
CAAGTAAAACCTCTACAAATGTGGTATGGCTGATTATGATCAGTCGACCGATGCCCTTGAGAGCCTTCAA
CCCAGTCAGCTCCTTCCGGTGGGCGCGGGGCATGACTATCGTCGCCGCACTTATGACTGTCTTCTTTATC
ATGCAACTCGTAGGACAGGTGCCGGCAGCGCTCTGGGTCATTTTCGGCGAGGACCGCTTTCGCTGGAGCG
CGACGATGATCGGCCTGTCGCTTGCGGTATTCGGAATCTTGCACGCCCTCGCTCAAGCCTTCGTCACTGG
TCCCGCCACCAAACGTTTCGGCGAGAAGCAGGCCATTATCGCCGGCATGGCGGCCGACGCGCTGGGCTAC
GTCTTGCTGGCGTTCGCGACGCGAGGCTGGATGGCCTTCCCCATTATGATTCTTCTCGCTTCCGGCGGCA
TCGGGATGCCCGCGTTGCAGGCCATGCTGTCCAGGCAGGTAGATGACGACCATCAGGGACAGCTTCAAGG
CCAGCAAAAGGCCAGGAACCGTAAAAAGGCCGCGTTGCTGGCGTTTTTCCATAGGCTCCGCCCCCCTGAC
GAGCATCACAAAAATCGACGCTCAAGTCAGAGGTGGCGAAACCCGACAGGACTATAAAGATACCAGGCGT
TTCCCCCTGGAAGCTCCCTCGTGCGCTCTCCTGTTCCGACCCTGCCGCTTACCGGATACCTGTCCGCCTT
TCTCCCTTCGGGAAGCGTGGCGCTTTCTCATAGCTCACGCTGTAGGTATCTCAGTTCGGTGTAGGTCGTT
CGCTCCAAGCTGGGCTGTGTGCACGAACCCCCCGTTCAGCCCGACCGCTGCGCCTTATCCGGTAACTATC
GTCTTGAGTCCAACCCGGTAAGACACGACTTATCGCCACTGGCAGCAGCCACTGGTAACAGGATTAGCAG
AGCGAGGTATGTAGGCGGTGCTACAGAGTTCTTGAAGTGGTGGCCTAACTACGGCTACACTAGAAGGACA
GTATTTGGTATCTGCGCTCTGCTGAAGCCAGTTACCTTCGGAAAAAGAGTTGGTAGCTCTTGATCCGGCA
AACAAACCACCGCTGGTAGCGGTGGTTTTTTTGTTTGCAAGCAGCAGATTACGCGCAGAAAAAAAGGATC
TCAAGAAGATCCTTTGATCTTTTCTACGGGGTCTGACGCTCAGTGGAACGAAAACTCACGTTAAGGGATT
TTGGTCATGAGATTATCAAAAAGGATCTTCACCTAGATCCTTTTAAATTAAAAATGAAGTTTTAAATCAA
TCTAAAGTATATATGAGTAAACTTGGTCTGACAGTTACCAATGCTTAATCAGTGAGGCACCTATCTCAGC
GATCTGTCTATTTCGTTCATCCATAGTTGCCTGACTCCCCGTCGTGTAGATAACTACGATACGGGAGGGC
TTACCATCTGGCCCCAGTGCTGCAATGATACCGCGAGACCCACGCTCACCGGCTCCAGATTTATCAGCAA
TAAACCAGCCAGCCGGAAGGGCCGAGCGCAGAAGTGGTCCTGCAACTTTATCCGCCTCCATCCAGTCTAT
TAATTGTTGCCGGGAAGCTAGAGTAAGTAGTTCGCCAGTTAATAGTTTGCGCAACGTTGTTGCCATTGCT
GCAGGCATCGTGGTGTCACGCTCGTCGTTTGGTATGGCTTCATTCAGCTCCGGTTCCCAACGATCAAGGC
GAGTTACATGATCCCCCATGTTGTGCAAAAAAGCGGTTAGCTCCTTCGGTCCTCCGATCGTTGTCAGAAG
TAAGTTGGCCGCAGTGTTATCACTCATGGTTATGGCAGCACTGCATAATTCTCTTACTGTCATGCCATCC
GTAAGATGCTTTTCTGTGACTGGTGAGTACTCAACCAAGTCATTCTGAGAATAGTGTATGCGGCGACCGA
GTTGCTCTTGCCCGGCGTCAACACGGGATAATACCGCGCCACATAGCAGAACTTTAAAAGTGCTCATCAT
TGGAAAACGTTCTTCGGGGCGAAAACTCTCAAGGATCTTACCGCTGTTGAGATCCAGTTCGATGTAACCC
ACTCGTGCACCCAACTGATCTTCAGCATCTTTTACTTTCACCAGCGTTTCTGGGTGAGCAAAAACAGGAA
GGCAAAATGCCGCAAAAAAGGGAATAAGGGCGACACGGAAATGTTGAATACTCATACTCTTCCTTTTTCA
ATATTATTGAAGCATTTATCAGGGTTATTGTCTCATGAGCGGATACATATTTGAATGTATTTAGAAAAAT
AAACAAATAGGGGTTCCGCGCACATTTCCCCGAAAAGTGCCACCTGACGTCTAAGAAACCATTATTATCA
TGACATTAACCTATAAAAATAGGCGTATCACGAGGCCCTTTCGT
Features (pLannotate 1.2.2; 10 found; start..end, strand, type, name):
     56..2565    +  promoter       Ac5 promoter: Drosophila melanogaster actin 5C promoter
   2585..3301    +  CDS            EGFP: EGFP is a basic (constitutively fluorescent) green fluorescent protein published in 1996, derived from Aequorea victoria. It is reported to be a rapidly-maturing weak dimer with moderate acid sensitivity.
   3311..4954    +  CDS            Rga (fragment): RGA_DROME - Also known as Not2 From Drosophila melanogaster (Fruit fly).
   4980..5021    +  CDS            V5 tag: epitope tag from simian virus 5
   5121..5255    -  polyA_signal   SV40 poly(A) signal: SV40 polyadenylation signal
   5278..5362    -  CDS            large T antigen (fragment): large T antigen from SV40 (simian virus 40)
   5363..5810    +  CDS            TcR (fragment): tetracycline efflux protein; tet; confers resistance to tetracycline
   5856..6444    -  rep_origin     ori: high-copy-number ColE1/pMB1/pBR322/pUC origin of replication
   6615..7475    -  CDS            AmpR: β-lactamase; bla; confers resistance to ampicillin, carbenicillin, and related antibiotics
   7476..7580    -  promoter       AmpR promoter: bla
