[The description below was written by a language model from this plasmid's Addgene catalogue record and pLannotate feature annotations shown in this document.]
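Description:
pAc5.1B-EGFP-DmNot2-del393-429-W556E-dsRNAres_U is a 7,674 nt insect expression plasmid. The catalogue lists its backbone as unknown, although the name and feature layout point to a pAc5.1-type vector. In bacteria it is maintained through a ColE1/pUC-family origin and selected with ampicillin via the β-lactamase gene and its bla promoter. The repository lists it as low copy even though the annotated origin is of a high-copy type. Short annotated fragments of a tetracycline resistance gene and of SV40 large T antigen appear to be non-functional backbone remnants.

The expression cassette is driven by the Drosophila melanogaster actin 5C promoter, which gives strong constitutive transcription in fly cells. It directs an EGFP coding sequence followed closely by the Drosophila Not2 (Rga/regena, CG2161) open reading frame, an arrangement consistent with an N-terminal EGFP fusion. A V5 epitope sequence lies downstream of the insert, but the record does not say whether it is in frame and translated or cut off by a stop codon. An SV40 polyadenylation signal follows.

According to the name, the Not2 insert carries a deletion of residues 393–429 and a W556E substitution, and it has been made resistant to dsRNA. dsRNA resistance normally means the coding sequence is altered so that RNAi against the endogenous transcript does not target the transgene, which suits knockdown-and-complementation experiments in cultured Drosophila cells. The associated publication concerns the structure and assembly of the NOT module of the CCR4-NOT complex, so the mutations were presumably designed to probe Not2 interactions within that module. The record does not state what each change is meant to disrupt.
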