Addgene plasmid #147698: pAc5.1B-EGFP-DmNot2-del393-429-W556E-dsRNAres_U
Purpose: Insect Expression of DmNot2-del393-429-W556E-dsRNAres
Depositing lab: Elisa Izaurralde. Depositing organization: Max Planck Institute for Developmental Biology. Publication: Structure and assembly of the NOT module of the human CCR4-NOT complex. Boland A, Chen Y, Raisch T, Jonas S, Kuzuoglu-Ozturk D, Wohlbold L, Weichenrieder O, Izaurralde E. Nat Struct Mol Biol. 2013 Nov;20(11):1289-97. doi: 10.1038/nsmb.2681. Epub 2013 Oct 13. PubMed 24121232.
Backbone
  Vector backbone: Unknown
  Vector type: Insect Expression
Growth in bacteria
  Bacterial resistance: Ampicillin, 100 μg/mL
  Growth temperature: 37°C
  Growth strain: DH5alpha
  Copy number: Low Copy
Gene/Insert
  Gene/Insert name: DmNot2-del393-429-W556E-dsRNAres (alt names: regena (rga); CG2138, CG2161)
  Species: D. melanogaster (fly)
  Entrez Gene: Rga (a.k.a. Dmel_CG2161, CG2138, CG2161, Dmel\CG2161, NOT2, Not2, RGA, l(3)03834, not2)
  Cloning method: Unknown
Terms and licenses: Academic/Nonprofit Terms; Industry Terms: Not Available to Industry
Depositor comments: ORF extracted from NCBI NM_169080.1. Plasmids from this collection were made available to the research community and donated after the lab closed. Please note that the sequence provided by the depositing laboratory may be theoretical/predicted or based on Sanger sequencing results. There may be discrepancies between sequencing results obtained by Addgene and the depositor sequence. If an Addgene verified sequence is not available, please contact before placing your order to request that our lab fully sequence the plasmid.
How to cite: pAc5.1B-EGFP-DmNot2-del393-429-W556E-dsRNAres_U was a gift from Elisa Izaurralde (Addgene plasmid # 147698 ; http://n2t.net/addgene:147698 ; RRID:Addgene_147698)
